>Addgene plasmid #246050 | AcrVA1_cpGR2(GGS5)-S103ΔELS | addgene full sequence | sequence record 495344 | Addgene NGS Result
TGTGTGTTGGAGGTCGCTGAGTAGTGCGCGAGCAAAATTTAAGCTACAACAAGGCAAGGCTTGACCGACA
ATTGCATGAAGAATCTGCTTAGGGTTAGGCGTTTTGCGCTGCTTCGCGATGTACGGGCCAGATATACGCG
TTGACATTGATTATTGACTAGTTATTAATAGTAATCAATTACGGGGTCATTAGTTCATAGCCCATATATG
GAGTTCCGCGTTACATAACTTACGGTAAATGGCCCGCCTGGCTGACCGCCCAACGACCCCCGCCCATTGA
CGTCAATAATGACGTATGTTCCCATAGTAACGCCAATAGGGACTTTCCATTGACGTCAATGGGTGGAGTA
TTTACGGTAAACTGCCCACTTGGCAGTACATCAAGTGTATCATATGCCAAGTACGCCCCCTATTGACGTC
AATGACGGTAAATGGCCCGCCTGGCATTATGCCCAGTACATGACCTTATGGGACTTTCCTACTTGGCAGT
ACATCTACGTATTAGTCATCGCTATTACCATGGTGATGCGGTTTTGGCAGTACATCAATGGGCGTGGATA
GCGGTTTGACTCACGGGGATTTCCAAGTCTCCACCCCATTGACGTCAATGGGAGTTTGTTTTGGCACCAA
AATCAACGGGACTTTCCAAAATGTCGTAACAACTCCGCCCCATTGACGCAAATGGGCGGTAGGCGTGTAC
GGTGGGAGGTCTATATAAGCAGAGCTCTCTGGCTAACTAGAGAACCCACTGCTTACTGGCTTATCGAAAT
TAATACGACTCACTATAGGGAGACCCAAGCTGGCTAGCATGTATGAAGCTAAAGAGCGCTATGCCAAGAA
GAAGATGCAGGAGAATACTAAGATTGACACCTTGACAGATGAACAGCATGATGCTCTTGCACAGCTTTGC
GCTTTCAGACATAAGTTCCATAGCAACAAGGACAGTCTGTTCCTGTCTGAGTCTGCTTTCAGCGGGGAAT
TCTCCTTCGAAATGCAGTCAGACGAAAATAGCAAACTGAGGGAGGTGGGATTGCCAACAATAGAATGGAG
CTTCTATGACAACTCCCACATTCCCGACGACTCTTTCCGAGAGTGGTTTAACTTTGCTAATTACAGCGGT
CCGGGGAACAGCAGCCAGAACTGGCAGAGGTTCTACCAGCTGACCAAGCTGCTGGACAGCATGCACGAGA
TGGTGGGCGGCCTGCTCCAGTTCTGCTTCTACACCTTCGTGAACAAGAGCCTGAGCGTGGAGTTCCCCGA
GATGCTGGCCGAGATCATCAGCAACCAGCTGCCTAAGTTTAATGCCGGCAGCGTGAAGCCCCTGCTGTTC
CACCAGAAGGGGGGCGGAAGCGGCGGATCCGGCGGATCTGGCGGATCGGGCGGGAGTGGACTGATCAGCC
TGCTGGAGGTGATCGAGCCCGAGGTGCTGTACAGCGGCTACGACAGCACCCTGCCCGACACCAGCACCAG
GCTGATGAGCACCCTGAACAGGCTGGGCGGCAGGCAGGTGGTGAGCGCCGTGAAGTGGGCCAAGGCCCTG
CCCGGCTTCAGGAACCTGCACCTGGACGACCAGATGACCCTGCTGCAGTACAGCTGGATGAGCCTGATGG
CCTTCAGCCTGGGCTGGAGGAGCTACAAGCAGAGCAACGGCAACATGCTGTGCTTCGCCCCCGACCTGGT
GATCAACGAGGAGAGGATGCAGCTGCCCTACATGTACGACCAGTGCCAGCAGATGCTGAAGATCAGCAGC
GAGTTCGTGAGGCTGCAGGTGAGCTACGACGAGTACCTGTGCATGAAGGTGCTGCTGCTGCTGAGCACCG
TGCCCAAGGACGGCCTGAAGAGCCAGGCCGTGTTCGACGAGATCAGGATGACCTACATCAAGGAGCTGGG
CAAGGCCATCGTGAAGAGGGAGGGCGGTCCGGGGGAAACCATCCAAGAGCAGGGACTGGAGCTCGATCTG
GACGACGATGAAACGTACGAACTCGTATACGACGAATTGTATACTGAGGCCATGGGAGAATATGAAGAGC
TAAACCAAGACATTGAGAAGTATCTGAGGCGTATTGACGAAGAGCACGGCACTCAGTATTGTCCGACAGG
GTTTGCGAGGCTTCGGTGACTCGAGCGGCCGCCACTGTGCTGGATATCTGCAGAATTCCACCACACTGGA
CTAGTGGATCCGAGCTCGGTACCAAGCTTAAGTTTAAACCGCTGATCAGCCTCGACTGTGCCTTCTAGTT
GCCAGCCATCTGTTGTTTGCCCCTCCCCCGTGCCTTCCTTGACCCTGGAAGGTGCCACTCCCACTGTCCT
TTCCTAATAAAATGAGGAAATTGCATCGCATTGTCTGAGTAGGTGTCATTCTATTCTGGGGGGTGGGGTG
GGGCAGGACAGCAAGGGGGAGGATTGGGAAGACAATAGCAGGCATGCTGGGGATGCGGTGGGCTCTATGG
CTTCTGAGGCGGAAAGAACCAGCTGGGGCTCTAGGGGGTATCCCC
[124 nt withheld, positions 2496-2619]
C
[91 nt withheld, positions 2621-2711]
A
[49 nt withheld, positions 2713-2761]
CCTTTGACGTTGGAGTCCACGTTCTTT
[37 nt withheld, positions 2789-2825]
ACCCTATCTCGGTCTATTCTTTTGATTTATAAGGGATTTTGCCGATTTCGGCCTATTGGTTAAAAAATGA
GCTGATTTAACAAAAATTTAACGCGAATTAATTCTGTGGAATGTGTGTCAGTTAGGGTGTGGAAAGTCCC
CAGGCTCCCCAGCAGGCAGAAGTATGCAAAGCATGCATCTCAATTAGTCAGCAACCAGGTGTGGAAAGTC
CCCAGGCTCCCCAGCAGGCAGAAGTATGCAAAGCATGCATCTCAATTAGTCAGCAACCATAGTCCCGCCC
CTAACTCCGCCCATCCCGCCCCTAACTCCGCCCAGTTCCGCCCATTCTCCGCCCCATGGCTGACTAATTT
TTTTTATTTATGCAGAGGCCGAGGCCGCCTCTGCCTCTGAGCTATTCCAGAAGTAGTGAGGAGGCTTTTT
TGGAGGCCTAGGCTTTTGCAAAAAGCTCCCGGGAGCTTGTATATCCATTTTCGGATCTGATCAAGAGACA
GGATGAGGATCGTTTCGCATGATTGAACAAGATGGATTGCACGCAGGTTCTCCGGCCGCTTGGGTGGAGA
GGCTATTCGGCTATGACTGGGCACAACAGACAATCGGCTGCTCTGATGCCGCCGTGTTCCGGCTGTCAGC
GCAGGGGCGCCCGGTTCTTTTTGTCAAGACCGACCTGTCCGGTGCCCTGAATGAACTGCAGGACGAGGCA
GCGCGGCTATCGTGACTGGCCACGACGGGCGTTCCTTGCGCAGCTGTGCTCGACGTTGTCACTGAAGCGG
GAAGGGACTGGCTGCTATTGGGCGAAGTGCCGGGGCAGGATCTCCTGTCATCTCACCTTGCTCCTGCCGA
GAAAGTATCCATCATGGCTGATGCAATGCGGCGGCTGCATACGCTTGATCCGGCTACCTGCCCATTCGAC
CACCAAGCGAAACATCGCATCGAGCGAGCACGTACTCGGATGGAAGCCGGTCTTGTCGATCAGGATGATC
TGGACGAAGAGCATCAGGGGCTCGCGCCAGCCGAACTGTTCGCCAGGCTCAAGGCGCGCATGCCCGACGG
CGAGGATCTCGTCGTGACCCATGGCGATGCCTGCTTGCCGAATATCATGGTGGAAAATGGCCGCTTTTCT
GGATTCATCGACTGTGGCCGGCTGGGTGTGGCGGACCGCTATCAGGACATAGCGTTGGCTACCCGTGATA
TTGCTGAAGAGCTTGGCGGCGAATGGGCTGACCGCTTCCTCGTGCTTTACGGTATCGCCGCTCCCGATTC
GCAGCGCATCGCCTTCTATCGCCTTCTTGACGAGTTCTTCTGAGCGGGACTCTGGGGTTCGAAATGACCG
ACCAAGCGACGCCCAACCTGCCATCACGAGATTTCGATTCCACCGCCGCCTTCTATGAAAGGTTGGGCTT
CGGAATCGTTTTCCGGGACGCCGGCTGGATGATCCTCCAGCGCGGGGATCTCATGCTGGAGTTCTTCGCC
CACCCCAACTTGTTTATTGCAGCTTATAATGGTTACAAATAAAGCAATAGCATCACAAATTTCACAAATA
AAGCATTTTTTTCACTGCATTCTAGTTGTGGTTTGTCCAAACTCATCAATGTATCTTATCATGTCTGTAT
ACCGTCGACCTCTAGCTAGAGCTTGGCGTAATCATGGTCATAGCTGTTTCCTGTGTGAAATTGTTATCCG
CTCACAATTCCACACAACATGCGAGCCGGAAGCATAAAGTGTAAAGCCTGGGGTGCCTAATGAGTGAGCT
AACTCACATTAATTGCGTTGCGCTCACTGCCCGCTTTCCAGTCGGGAAACCTGTCGTGCCAGCTGCATTA
ATGAATCGGCCAACGCGCGGGGAGAGGCGGTTTGCGTATTGGGCGCTCTTCCGCTTCCTCGCTCACTGAC
TCGCTGCGCTCGGTCGTTCGGCTGCGGCGAGCGGTATCAGCTCACTCAAAGGCGGTAATACGGTTATCCA
CAGAATCAGGGGATAACGCAGGAAAGAACATGTGAGCAAAAGGCCAGCAAAAGGCCAGGAACCGTAAAAA
GGCCGCGTTGCTGGCGTTTTTCCATAGGCTCCGCCCCCCTGACGAGCATCACAAAAATCGACGCTCAAGT
CAGAGGTGGCGAAACCCGACAGGACTATAAAGATACCAGGCGTTTCCCCCTGGAAGCTCCCTCGTGCGCT
CTCCTGTTCCGACCCTGCCGCTTACCGGATACCTGTCCGCCTTTCTCCCTTCGGGAAGCGTGGCGCTTTC
TCATAGCTCACGCTGTAGGTATCTCAGTTCGGTGTAGGTCGTTCGCTCCAAGCTGGGCTGTGTGCACGAA
CCCCCCGTTCAGCCCGACCGCTGCGCCTTATCCGGTAACTATCGTCTTGAGTCCAACCCGGTAAGACACG
ACTTATCGCCACTGGCAGCAGCCACTGGTAACAGGATTAGCAGAGCGAGGTATGTAGGCGGTGCTACAGA
GTTCTTGAAGTGGTGGCCTAACTACGGCTACACTAGAAGAACAGTATTTGGTATCTGCGCTCTGCTGAAG
CCAGTTACCTTCGGAAAAAGAGTTGGTAGCTCTTGATCCGGCAAACAAACCACCGCTGGTAGCGGTGGTT
TTTTTGTTTGCAAGCAGCAGATTACGCGCAGAAAAAAAGGATCTCAAGAAGATCCTTTGATCTTTTCTAC
GGGGTCTGACGCTCAGTGGAACGAAAACTCACGTTAAGGGATTTTGGTCATGAGATTATCAAAAAGGATC
TTCACCTAGATCCTTTTAAATTAAAAATGAAGTTTTAAATCAATCTAAAGTATATATGAGTAAACTTGGT
CTGACAGTTACCAATGCTTAATCAGTGAGGCACCTATCTCAGCGATCTGTCTATTTCGTTCATCCATAGT
TGCCTGACTCCCCGTCGTGTAGATAACTACGATACGGGAGGGCTTACCATCTGGCCCCAGTGCTGCAATG
ATACCGCGAGACCCACGCTCACCGGCTCCAGATTTATCAGCAATAAACCAGCCAGCCGGAAGGGCCGAGC
GCAGAAGTGGTCCTGCAACTTTATCCGCCTCCATCCAGTCTATTAATTGTTGCCGGGAAGCTAGAGTAAG
TAGTTCGCCAGTTAATAGTTTGCGCAACGTTGTTGCCATTGCTACAGGCATCGTGGTGTCACGCTCGTCG
TTTGGTATGGCTTCATTCAGCTCCGGTTCCCAACGATCAAGGCGAGTTACATGATCCCCCATGTTGTGCA
AAAAAGCGGTTAGCTCCTTCGGTCCTCCGATCGTTGTCAGAAGTAAGTTGGCCGCAGTGTTATCACTCAT
GGTTATGGCAGCACTGCATAATTCTCTTACTGTCATGCCATCCGTAAGATGCTTTTCTGTGACTGGTGAG
TACTCAACCAAGTCATTCTGAGAATAGTGTATGCGGCGACCGAGTTGCTCTTGCCCGGCGTCAATACGGG
ATAATACCGCGCCACATAGCAGAACTTTAAAAGTGCTCATCATTGGAAAACGTTCTTCGGGGCGAAAACT
CTCAAGGATCTTACCGCTGTTGAGATCCAGTTCGATGTAACCCACTCGTGCACCCAACTGATCTTCAGCA
TCTTTTACTTTCACCAGCGTTTCTGGGTGAGCAAAAACAGGAAGGCAAAATGCCGCAAAAAAGGGAATAA
GGGCGACACGGAAATGTTGAATACTCATACTCTTCCTTTTTCAATATTATTGAAGCATTTATCAGGGTTA
TTGTCTCATGAGCGGATACATATTTGAATTTATTTAGAAAAATAAACAAATAGGGGTTCCGCGCACATTT
CCCCGAAAAGTGCCACCTGACGTCGACGGATCGGGAGATCTCCCGATCCCCTATGGTGCACTCTCAGTAC
AATCTGCTCTGATGCCGCATAGTTAAGCCAGTATCTGCTCCCTGCT
Features (pLannotate 1.2.2; 21 found; start..end, strand, type, name):
    143..522     +  enhancer       CMV enhancer: human cytomegalovirus immediate early enhancer
    523..726     +  promoter       CMV promoter: human cytomegalovirus (CMV) immediate early promoter
    722..755     +  LTR            5' LTR (truncated) (fragment): truncated 5' long terminal repeat (LTR) from HIV-1
    771..789     +  promoter       T7 promoter: promoter for bacteriophage T7 RNA polymerase
   1064..1258    +  CDS            NR3C2 (fragment): MCR_CHICK - Also known as MLR. Experimental evidence at transcript level: Swiss-Prot protein existence level 2. Receptor for both mineralocorticoids (MC) such as aldosterone and glucocorticoids (GC) such as corticosterone or cortisol. Binds to mineralocorticoid response elements (MRE) and transactivates target genes. The effect of MC is to increase ion and water transport and thus raise extracellular fluid volume and blood pressure and lower potassium levels (By similarity). From Gallus gallus (Chicken).
   1391..1912    +  CDS            nr3c1 (fragment): GCR_ONCMY - Also known as grl. Experimental evidence at protein level: Swiss-Prot protein existence level 1. Receptor for glucocorticoids (GC) (PubMed:7649084, PubMed:8766708). Has a dual mode of action: as a transcription factor that binds to glucocorticoid response elements (GRE), both for nuclear and mitochondrial DNA, and as a modulator of other transcription factors (By similarity). Affects inflammatory responses, cellular proliferation and differentiation in target tissues (By similarity). Involved in chromatin remodeling (By similarity). Plays a role in rapid mRNA degradation by binding
   2226..2450    +  polyA_signal   bGH poly(A) signal: bovine growth hormone polyadenylation signal
   2454..2475    +  promoter       SV40 promoter (fragment): SV40 enhancer and early promoter
   2496..2924    +  rep_origin     f1 ori (sequence partly withheld): f1 bacteriophage origin of replication; arrow indicates direction of (+) strand synthesis
   2938..3267    +  promoter       SV40 promoter: SV40 enhancer and early promoter
   3334..4128    +  CDS            NeoR/KanR: aminoglycoside phosphotransferase from Tn5; aph(3')-II (or nptII); confers resistance to neomycin, kanamycin, and G418 (Geneticin®)
   4149..4307    +  CDS            ble (fragment): BLE_KLEPN - Experimental evidence at protein level: Swiss-Prot protein existence level 1. Binding protein with a strong affinity to the bleomycin family of antibiotics. Binds to CL990; an antimitotic-antibiotic compound. From Klebsiella pneumoniae.
   4302..4423    +  polyA_signal   SV40 poly(A) signal: SV40 polyadenylation signal
   4496..4512    -  protein_bind   lac operator: The lac repressor binds to the lac operator to inhibit transcription in E. coli. This inhibition can be relieved by adding lactose or isopropyl-β-D-thiogalactopyranoside (IPTG). lac repressor encoded by lacI
   4520..4550    -  promoter       lac promoter: promoter for the E. coli lac operon
   4565..4586    -  protein_bind   CAP binding site: CAP binding activates transcription in the presence of cAMP. E. coli catabolite activator protein
   4599..4691    -  CDS            lacI (fragment): lac repressor; lacI; The lac repressor binds to the lac operator to inhibit transcription in E. coli. This inhibition can be relieved by adding lactose or isopropyl-β-D-thiogalactopyranoside (IPTG).
   4874..5462    -  rep_origin     ori: high-copy-number ColE1/pMB1/pBR322/pUC origin of replication
   5633..6493    -  CDS            AmpR: β-lactamase; bla; confers resistance to ampicillin, carbenicillin, and related antibiotics
   6494..6557    -  promoter       AmpR promoter: bla
   6657..6709    -  misc_feature   bom (fragment): basis of mobility region from pBR322
