[The description below was written by a language model from this plasmid's Addgene catalogue record and pLannotate feature annotations shown in this document.]
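Description:
AcrVA1_cpGR2(GGS5)-S103ΔELS is a pcDNA3.1-based mammalian expression plasmid (about 6.7 kb) encoding a synthetic, ligand-switchable anti-CRISPR protein. It is propagated in E. coli as a high-copy plasmid through its ColE1/pUC-type origin and selected with ampicillin via the β-lactamase gene. The backbone also carries an f1 origin and an SV40 promoter-driven NeoR/KanR cassette with an SV40 polyadenylation signal, which would allow G418 selection of transfected mammalian cells.

The payload sits between the CMV immediate early enhancer/promoter and the bGH polyadenylation signal, with a T7 promoter just upstream of the coding region. According to the record, the insert is a hybrid in which a cpGR2 domain is inserted into the type V-A anti-CRISPR AcrVA1 immediately before residue S103, with deletion of the surrounding amino acids ELS. The name suggests a circularly permuted glucocorticoid receptor module with GGS-repeat linker sequence, although the record does not spell this out. The automated annotation does not label AcrVA1 itself but detects two steroid receptor-like fragments within the open reading frame, matched to chicken mineralocorticoid and trout glucocorticoid receptor entries. These are homology hits consistent with a rearranged receptor-derived domain rather than indications of the true source species, which the record lists only as synthetic. Short annotated fragments such as the HIV-1 LTR, ble and lacI pieces appear to be backbone remnants or incidental matches.

The construct is intended for chemogenetic control of MbCas12a in mammalian cells: coupling a ligand-responsive receptor domain to AcrVA1 makes inhibition of the nuclease dependent on a small molecule, allowing Cas12a activity to be tuned externally. The specific ligand and the direction of switching are not stated.
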