Addgene plasmid #246050: AcrVA1_cpGR2(GGS5)-S103ΔELS
Purpose: Expression of AcrVA1-cpGR2 hybrid in mammalian cells; insertion before S103 with deletion of surrounding amino acids ELS; enables chemogenetic control of MbCas12a
Depositing lab: Dominik Niopek. Depositing organization: Universitaet Heidelberg. Publication: A versatile anti-CRISPR platform for opto- and chemogenetic control of CRISPR-Cas9 and Cas12 across a wide range of orthologs. Brenker L, Aschenbrenner S, Bubeck F, Staykov K, Gebhardt C, Wolf B, Jendrusch M, Kroll AS, Becker J, Ambiel I, Fackler OT, Grimm D, Mathony J, Niopek D. Nucleic Acids Res. 2025 Jul 19;53(14):gkaf752. doi: 10.1093/nar/gkaf752. PubMed 40794863.
Backbone
  Vector backbone: pcDNA3.1
  Vector type: Mammalian Expression, CRISPR, Synthetic Biology
Growth in bacteria
  Bacterial resistance: Ampicillin, 100 μg/mL
  Growth temperature: 37°C
  Growth strain: DH5alpha
  Copy number: High Copy
Gene/Insert
  Gene/Insert name: AcrVA1_cpGR2-S103ΔELS
  Species: Synthetic
  Mutation: ΔELS
  Cloning method: Golden Gate
Terms and licenses: Academic/Nonprofit Terms; Industry Terms: Not Available to Industry
How to cite: AcrVA1_cpGR2(GGS5)-S103ΔELS was a gift from Dominik Niopek (Addgene plasmid # 246050 ; http://n2t.net/addgene:246050 ; RRID:Addgene_246050)
